Addgene plasmid #172141: pJH19
Purpose: Accessory Plasmid for PACE of pylBCD variants
Depositing lab: Matthew Bennett. Depositing organization: Rice University. Publication: Improved pyrrolysine biosynthesis through phage assisted non-continuous directed evolution of the complete pathway. Ho JML, Miller CA, Smith KA, Mattia JR, Bennett MR. Nat Commun. 2021 Jun 24;12(1):3914. doi: 10.1038/s41467-021-24183-9. PubMed 34168131.
Backbone
  Vector backbone: ColE1
  Vector type: Bacterial Expression
Growth in bacteria
  Bacterial resistance: Spectinomycin, 50 μg/mL
  Growth temperature: 37°C
  Growth strain: NEB Stable
  Copy number: High Copy
Gene/Insert
  Gene/Insert name: Ppsp gIII.1TAG, luxAB; Plpp pylS; PproK pylT
  Species: Synthetic
  Mutation: gIII(P29*)
  Cloning method: Gibson Cloning
Terms and licenses: Academic/Nonprofit Terms; Industry Terms: Not Available to Industry
How to cite: pJH19 was a gift from Matthew Bennett (Addgene plasmid # 172141 ; http://n2t.net/addgene:172141 ; RRID:Addgene_172141)
