[The description below was written by a language model from this plasmid's Addgene catalogue record and pLannotate feature annotations shown in this document.]
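Description:
pJH19 is a bacterial accessory plasmid for phage-assisted continuous evolution (PACE) of pylBCD variants, the genes of the pyrrolysine biosynthetic pathway. It is built on a ColE1-type backbone and is propagated in E. coli under spectinomycin selection conferred by the aadA (SmR) aminoglycoside adenylyltransferase gene. The catalogue lists it as high copy, although the feature table also shows the rop gene and the bom mobilisation region alongside the ColE1/pMB1 origin, elements that normally moderate copy number. Short annotated fragments of CmR, lacI, mbeC and a solubility tag appear to be cloning remnants or chance matches rather than functional parts.

The payload has three synthetic expression units. The phage shock promoter (Ppsp), which is activated on phage infection, drives M13 gene III followed by the Photorhabdus luminescens luxA and luxB luciferase genes. Gene III carries a single amber stop codon in place of proline 29. A second unit expresses pylS, annotated as the Methanosarcina barkeri pyrrolysyl-tRNA synthetase, from the Plpp promoter. The third expresses its cognate tRNA, pylT, from PproK. These promoters are named in the catalogue entry but are not individually annotated in the feature table.

Together these parts link phage propagation to pyrrolysine production. Full-length pIII, the minor coat protein that M13 needs for infectivity, is made only when the amber codon is suppressed by pyrrolysine-charged tRNA. Selection phage carrying more active pylBCD variants therefore supply more pyrrolysine and yield more infectious progeny. The co-transcribed luxAB provides a luminescence signal from the same Ppsp transcript.
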