Features (pLannotate 1.2.2; 16 found; start..end, strand, type, name):
    980..2059    +  CDS            luxA (sequence partly withheld): LUXA1_PHOLU - Experimental evidence at protein level: Swiss-Prot protein existence level 1. Light-emitting reaction in luminous bacteria. From Photorhabdus luminescens (Xenorhabdus luminescens).
   2123..3103    +  CDS            LuxB: LuxB luciferase subunit; luxB; from the Photorhabdus luminescens bioluminescence operon
   3333..4589    +  CDS            pylS: PYLS_METBA - Experimental evidence at protein level: Swiss-Prot protein existence level 1. Catalyzes the attachment of pyrrolysine to tRNA(Pyl). Pyrrolysine is a lysine derivative encoded by the termination codon UAG. From Methanosarcina barkeri.
   4597..4614    +  CDS            SET1 (fragment): solubility-enhancement tag derived from T7 phage gene 10B
   4705..4745    +  CDS            lacI (fragment): lac repressor; lacI; The lac repressor binds to the lac operator to inhibit transcription in E. coli. This inhibition can be relieved by adding lactose or isopropyl-β-D-thiogalactopyranoside (IPTG).
   4971..5039    +  ncRNA          tRNA: Accession: RF00005 - tRNA
   5062..5091    +  terminator     bacterial terminator (fragment): putative bacterial transcription terminator
   5177..5236    -  CDS            CmR (fragment): chloramphenicol acetyltransferase; cat; confers resistance to chloramphenicol
   5381..6172    -  CDS            SmR: aminoglycoside adenylyltransferase (Murphy, 1985); aadA; confers resistance to spectinomycin and streptomycin
   6173..6258    -  promoter       AmpR promoter (fragment): bla
   6305..6893    +  rep_origin     ori: high-copy-number ColE1/pMB1/pBR322/pUC origin of replication
   7079..7219    -  misc_feature   bom: basis of mobility region from pBR322
   7321..7512    -  CDS            rop: Rop protein, which maintains plasmids at low copy number; rop
   7553..7609    +  CDS            mbeC (fragment): MBEC_ECOLX - Experimental evidence at protein level: Swiss-Prot protein existence level 1. Required for efficient mobilization of ColE1 plasmid and is thus essential to promote the specific transfer of the plasmid during conjugation. Probably functions by inducing DNA bending, helping the MbeA relaxase to melt the DNA around the nic site and cleave the phosphodiester bond. Binds specifically double-stranded DNA (dsDNA) containing the ColE1 oriT but does not recognize the inverted repeat (IR). From Escherichia coli.
   7624..7668    +  terminator     rrnB T1 terminator: transcription terminator T1 from the E. coli rrnB gene
   7888..980     +  CDS            M13 gene III (fragment) (across the origin) (sequence partly withheld): pIII; III; minor coat protein
>Addgene plasmid #172141 | pJH19 | addgene full sequence | sequence record 338574 | Addgene NGS Result
[196 nt withheld, positions 1-196]
G
[176 nt withheld, positions 198-373]
CCAATCGTCTGACCTGCCTCAACCTCCTGTC
[82 nt withheld, positions 405-486]
GCTCTGAGGGA
[161 nt withheld, positions 498-658]
T
[41 nt withheld, positions 660-700]
T
[62 nt withheld, positions 702-763]
A
[35 nt withheld, positions 765-799]
CCTCCCTCAATCGGTTGAATGTCGCCCTTTTGTCTTTGGCGCTGGTAAACCTTACGAGTTCAGTATCGAC
TGCGATAAGATCAACCTGTTCCGC
[50 nt withheld, positions 894-943]
T
[37 nt withheld, positions 945-981]
GAAATTTGGAAACTTTTTGCTTACATACCAACCTCCCCAATTTTCCCAAACAGAGGTAATGAAACGTTTG
GTTAAATTAGGTCGCATCTCTGAGGAGTGTGGTTTTGATACCGTATGGTTACTGGAGCATCATTTCACGG
AGTTTGGTTTGCTTGGTAACCCTTATGTCGCTGCTGCATATTTACTTGGCGCGACTAAAAAATTGAATGT
AGGAACTGCCGCTATTGTTCTTCCCACAGCCCATCCAGTACGCCAACTTGAAGATGTGAATTTATTGGAT
CAAATGTCAAAAGGACGATTTCGGTTTGGTATTTGCCGAGGGCTTTACAACAAGGACTTTCGCGTATTCG
GCACAGATATGAATAACAGTCGCGCCTTAGCGGAATGCTGGTACGGGCTGATAAAGAATGGCATGACAGA
GGGATATATGGAAGCTGATAATGAACATATCAAGTTCCATAAGGTAAAAGTAAACCCCGCGGCGTATAGC
AGAGGTGGCGCACCGGTTTATGTGGTGGCTGAATCAGCTTCGACGACTGAGTGGGCTGCTCAATTTGGCC
TACCGATGATATTAAGTTGGATTATAAATACTAACGAAAAGAAAGCACAACTTGAGCTTTATAATGAAGT
GGCTCAAGAATATGGGCACGATATTCATAATATCGACCATTGCTTATCATATATAACATCTGTAGATCAT
GACTCAATTAAAGCGAAAGAGATTTGCCGGAAATTTCTGGGGCATTGGTATGATTCTTATGTGAATGCTA
CGACTATTTTTGATGATTCAGACCAAACAAGAGGTTATGATTTCAATAAAGGGCAGTGGCGTGACTTTGT
ATTAAAAGGACATAAAGATACTAATCGCCGTATTGATTACAGTTACGAAATCAATCCCGTGGGAACGCCG
CAGGAATGTATTGACATAATTCAAAAAGACATTGATGCTACAGGAATATCAAATATTTGTTGTGGATTTG
AAGCTAATGGAACAGTAGACGAAATTATTGCTTCCATGAAGCTCTTCCAGTCTGATGTCATGCCATTTCT
TAAAGAAAAACAACGTTCGCTATTATATTATGGCGGTGGCGGTAGCGGCGGTGGCGGTAGCGGCGGTGGC
GGTAGCGGCGGTGGCGGTAGCAAATTTGGATTGTTCTTCCTTAACTTCATCAATTCAACAACTGTTCAAG
AACAGAGTATAGTTCGCATGCAGGAAATAACGGAGTATGTTGATAAGTTGAATTTTGAACAGATTTTAGT
GTATGAAAATCATTTTTCAGATAATGGTGTTGTCGGCGCTCCTCTGACTGTTTCTGGTTTTCTGCTCGGT
TTAACAGAGAAAATTAAAATTGGTTCATTAAATCACATCATTACAACTCATCATCCTGTCCGCATAGCGG
AGGAAGCTTGCTTATTGGATCAGTTAAGTGAAGGGAGATTTATTTTAGGGTTTAGTGATTGCGAAAAAAA
AGATGAAATGCATTTTTTTAATCGCCCGGTTGAATATCAACAGCAACTATTTGAAGAGTGTTATGAAATC
ATTAACGATGCTTTAACAACAGGCTATTGTAATCCAGATAACGATTTTTATAGCTTCCCTAAAATATCTG
TAAATCCCCATGCTTATACGCCAGGCGGACCTCGGAAATATGTAACAGCAACCAGTCATCATATTGTTGA
GTGGGCGGCCAAAAAAGGTATTCCTCTCATCTTTAAGTGGGATGATTCTAATGATGTTAGATATGAATAT
GCTGAAAGATATAAAGCCGTTGCGGATAAATATGACGTTGACCTATCAGAGATAGACCATCAGTTAATGA
TATTAGTTAACTATAACGAAGATAGTAATAAAGCTAAACAAGAGACGCGTGCATTTATTAGTGATTATGT
TCTTGAAATGCACCCTAATGAAAATTTCGAAAATAAACTTGAAGAAATAATTGCAGAAAACGCTGTCGGA
AATTATACGGAGTGTATAACTGCGGCTAAGTTGGCAATTGAAAAGTGTGGTGCGAAAAGTGTATTGCTGT
CCTTTGAACCAATGAATGATTTGATGAGCCAAAAAAATGTAATCAATATTGTTGATGATAATATTAAGAA
GTACCACACGGAATATACCTAAACGGAGCCAATGTACGCAAAAAACCCCGCTTCAGCGGGGTTTTTTCGC
CAAAAAAAACCCCGCCCTGTCAGGGGCGGGGTTTTTTTTTAGGGCCCTACGTTCGATGCTTCTTTGAGCG
AACGATCAAAAATAAGTGCCTTCCCATCAAAAAAATATTCTCAACATAAAAAACTTTGTGTAATACTTGT
AACGCTACATGGAGATTAACTCAATCTAGAGGGTAACTAGTATGGATAAGAAGCCGCTGGATGTTCTGAT
CTCTGCGACCGGTCTGTGGATGTCCCGTACCGGCACGCTGCACAAGATCAAGCACTATGAGGTTTCTCGT
TCTAAAATCTACATCGAAATGGCGTGTGGTGACCATCTGGTTGTGAACAACTCTCGTTCTTGTCGTACCG
CACGTGCATTCCGTCATCATAAATACCGTAAAACCTGCAAACGTTGTCGTGTTTCTGACGAAGATATCAA
CAACTTCCTGACCCGTTCTACCGAAGGCAAAACCTCTGTTAAAGTTAAAGTTGTTTCTGCGCCGAAAGTG
AAAAAAGCGATGCCGAAATCTGTTTCTCGTGCGCCGAAACCGCTGGAAAATCCGGTTTCTGCGAAAGCGT
CTACCGACACCTCTCGTTCTGTTCCGTCTCCGGCGAAATCTACCCCGAACTCTCCGGTTCCGACCTCTGC
AAGTGCCCCCGCACTTACGAAGAGCCAGACTGACAGGCTTGAAGTCCTGTTAAACCCAAAAGATGAGATT
TCCCTGAATTCCGGCAAGCCTTTCAGGGAGCTTGAGTCCGAATTGCTCTCTCGCAGAAAAAAAGACCTGC
AGCAGATCTACGCGGAAGAAAGGGAGAATTATCTGGGGAAACTCGAGCGTGAAATTACCAGGTTCTTTGT
GGACAGGGGTTTTCTGGAAATAAAATCCCCGATCCTGATCCCTCTTGAGTATATCGAAAGGATGGGCATT
GATAATGATACCGAACTTTCAAAACAGATCTTCAGGGTTGACAAGAACTTCTGCCTGAGACCCATGCTTG
CTCCAAACCTTTACAACTACCTGCGCAAGCTTGACAGGGCCCTGCCTGATCCAATAAAAATTTTTGAAAT
AGGCCCATGCTACAGAAAAGAGTCCGACGGCAAAGAACACCTCGAAGAGTTTACCATGCTGAACTTCTGC
CAGATGGGATCGGGATGCACACGGGAAAATCTTGAAAGCATAATTACGGACTTCCTGAACCACCTGGGAA
TTGATTTCAAGATCGTAGGCGATTCCTGCATGGTCTATGGGGATACCCTTGATGTAATGCACGGAGACCT
GGAACTTTCCTCTGCAGTAGTCGGACCCATACCGCTTGACCGGGAATGGGGTATTGATAAACCCTGGATA
GGGGCAGGTTTCGGGCTCGAACGCCTTCTAAAGGTTAAACACGACTTTAAAAATATCAAGAGAGCTGCAA
GGTCCGAGTCTTACTATAACGGGATTTCTACCAACCTGTAACCTAGGCTGCTGCCACCGCTGAGATCTAT
GGCCCGCGCCCACAGGAAGGAGCTACCGGCAGCGGTGCGGACTGTTGTAACTCATAATAAGAAATGAGGC
CGCTCATGGCGTTCTGTTGCCCGTCTCGCTGGTGAAAAGAAAAACCACCCTGGCTAACTAAGCGGCCTGC
TGACTTTCTCGCCGATCAAATGACTGTCCGTGTGCTTCTCAAATGCCTGAGGCCAGTTTGCTCAGGCTCT
CCCCGTGGAGGTAATAATTGACGATATGATCAGTGCACGGCTAACTAAGCGGCCTGCTGACTTTCTCGCC
GATCAAAAGGCATTTTGCTATTAAGGGATTGACGAGGGCGTATCTGCGCAGTAAGATGCGCCCCGCATTC
GGAAACCTGATCATGTAGATCGAATGGACTCTAAATCCGTTCAGCCGGGTTAGATTCCCGGGGTTTCCGC
CAGGATCCGTCGACCTGCAGATCCTTAGCGAAAGCTAAGGATTTTTTTTAAGCTTCTGCCATTCATCCGC
TTATTATCACTTATTCAGGCGTAGCAACCAGGCGTTTAAGGGCACCAATAACTGCCTTAAAAAAATTACG
CCCCGCCCTGCCACTCATCGCAGTACTGTTGTAATTCATTAAGCATTCTGCCGACGTTCATCGGATCCCG
GGCCCGTCGACTGCAGAGGCCTGCATGCAAGCTTGGCGTAATCATGATGGACTTAATTAACGGCACTCCT
CAGCAAATATAATGACCCTCTTGATAACCCAAGAGGGCATTTTTTAATGCCCATGGCGTTTATTTGCCGA
CTACCTTGGTGATCTCGCCTTTCACGTAGTGGACAAATTCTTCCAACTGATCTGCGCGCGAGGCCAAGCG
ATCTTCTTCTTGTCCAAGATAAGCCTGTCTAGCTTCAAGTATGACGGGCTGATACTGGGCCGGCAGGCGC
TCCATTGCCCAGTCGGCAGCGACATCCTTCGGCGCGATTTTGCCGGTTACTGCGCTGTACCAAATGCGGG
ACAACGTAAGCACTACATTTCGCTCATCGCCAGCCCAGTCGGGCGGCGAGTTCCATAGCGTTAAGGTTTC
ATTTAGCGCCTCAAATAGATCCTGTTCAGGAACCGGATCAAAGAGTTCCTCCGCCGCTGGACCTACCAAG
GCAACGCTATGTTCTCTTGCTTTTGTCAGCAAGATAGCCAGATCAATGTCGATCGTGGCTGGCTCGAAGA
TACCTGCAAGAATGTCATTGCGCTGCCATTCTCCAAATTGCAGTTCGCGCTTAGCTGGATAACGCCACGG
AATGATGTCGTCGTGCACAACAATGGTGACTTCTACAGCGCGGAGAATCTCGCTCTCTCCAGGGGAAGCC
GAAGTTTCCAAAAGGTCGTTGATCAAAGCTCGCCGCGTTGTTTCATCAAGCCTTACGGTCACCGTAACCA
GCAAATCAATATCACTGTGTGGCTTCAGGCCGCCATCCACTGCGGAGCCGTACAAATGTACGGCCAGCAA
CGTCGGTTCGAGATGGCGCTCGATGACGCCAACTACCTCTGATAGTTGAGTCGATACTTCGGCGATCACC
GCTTCCCTCATACTCTTCCTTTTTCAATATTATTGAAGCATTTATCAGGGTTATTGTTTCATGAGCGTAT
ACATATTTGAATGTATTTAGAAAAATATTAATTGCGTTGCGCTCACTGCCCGCTTTCCAGGCCAAATAGG
CCGTTGAGATCCTTTTTTTCTGCGCGTAATCTGCTGCTTGCAAACAAAAAAACCACCGCTACCAGCGGTG
GTTTGTTTGCCGGATCAAGAGCTACCACCTCTTTTTCCGAAGGTAACTGGCTTCAGCAGAGCGCAGATAC
CAAATACTGTCCTTCTAGTGTAGCCGTAGTTAGGCCACCACTTCAAGAACTCTGTAGCACCGCCTACATA
CCTCGCTCTGCTAATCCTGTTACCAGTGGCTGCTGCCAGTGGCGATAAGTCGTGTCTTACCGGGTTGGAC
TCAAGACGATAGTTACCGGATAAGGCGCAGCGGTCGGGCTGAACGGGGGGTTCGTGCACACAGCCCAGCT
TGGAGCGAACGACCTACACCGAACTGAGATACCTACAGCGTGAGCTATGAGAAAGCGCCACGCTTCCCGA
AGGGAGAAAGGCGGACAGGTATCCGGTAAGCGGCAGGGTCGGAACAGGAGAGCGCACGAGGGAGCTTCCA
GGGGGAAACGCCTGGTATCTTTATAGTCCTGTCGGGTTTCGCCACCTCTGACTTGAGCGTCGATTTTTGT
GATGCTCGTCAGGGGGGCGGAGCCTATGGAAAAACGCCAGCAACGCGGCCTTTTTACGGTTCCTGGCCTT
TTGCTGGCCTTTTGCTCACATGTTCTTTCCTGCGTTATCCCCTGATTCTGTGGATAACCGTATTACCGCC
TTTGAGTGAGCTGATACCGCTCGCCGCAGCCGAACGACCGAGCGCAGCGAGTCAGTGAGCGAGGAAGCGG
AAGAGCGCCTGATGCGGTATTTTCTCCTTACGCATCTGTGCGGTATTTCACACCGCATATGGTGCACTCT
CAGTACAATCTGCTCTGATGCCGCATAGTTAAGCCAGTATACACTCCGCTATCGCTACGTGACTGGGTCA
TGGCTGCGCCCCGACACCCGCCAACACCCGCTGACGCGCCCTGACGGGCTTGTCTGCTCCCGGCATCCGC
TTACAGACAAGCTGTGACCGTCTCCGGGAGCTGCATGTGTCAGAGGTTTTCACCGTCATCACCGAAACGC
GCGAGGCAGCTGCGGTAAAGCTCATCAGCGTGGTCGTGAAGCGATTCACAGATGTCTGCCTGTTCATCCG
CGTCCAGCTCGTTGAGTTTCTCCAGAAGCGTTAATGTCTGGCTTCTGATAAAGCGGGCCATGTTAAGGGC
GGTTTTTTCCTGTTTGGTCACTGATGCCTCCGTGTAAGGGGGATTTCTGTTCATGGGGGTAATGATACCG
ATGAAACGAGAGAGGATGCTCACGATACGGGTTACTGATGATGAACAAAGAGGACATCCGGTCAAATAAA
ACGAAAGGCTCAGTCGAAAGACTGGGCCTTTCGTTTTGCTGAGGAGACTTAGGGACCCTGATGAAATTCG
CCACTTGTTAGTGTAATTCGCTAACTCATCCTGGCATGTTGCTGTTGATTCTTCAATCAGATCTTTATAA
ATCAAAAAGATAAAAAATTGGCACGCAAATTGTATTAACAGTTCAGCAGGACAATCCTGAACGCAGAAAT
CAAGAGGACAACATTACCTGCAGGTGCAGTAAGGAGGAAAAAAAAA
[83 nt withheld, positions 7888-7970]
TAG
[98 nt withheld, positions 7974-8071]
A
[109 nt withheld, positions 8073-8181]
